>Addgene plasmid #99213 | pQE32-pr-mEosFP (mEosFP-V69T) | addgene full sequence | sequence record 213218 | Addgene NGS Result
TCATAAAAAATTTATTTGCTTTGTGAGCGGATAACAATTATAATAGATTCAATTGTGAGCGGATAACAAT
TTCACACAGAATTCATTAAAGAGGAGAAATTAACTATGAGAGGATCTCACCATCACCATCACCATGGGAT
CCATATGAGTGCGATTAAGCCAGACATGAAGATCAACCTCCGTATGGAAGGCAACGTAAACGGGCACCAC
TTTGTGATCGACGGAGATGGTACAGGCAAGCCTTTTGAGGGAAAACAGAGTATGGATCTTGAAGTCAAAG
AGGGCGGACCTCTGCCTTTTGCCTTTGATATCCTGACCACTGCATTCCATTACGGCAACAGGGTATTCAC
CGAATATCCAGACCACATACAAGACTATTTTAAGCAGTCGTTTCCTAAGGGGTATTCGTGGGAACGAAGC
TTGACTTTCGAAGACGGGGGCATTTGCATTGCCAGAAACGACATAACAATGGAAGGGGACACTTTCTATA
ATAAAGTTCGATTTCACGGTACAAACTTTCCCGCCAATGGTCCAGTTATGCAGAAGAAGACGCTGAAATG
GGAGCCCTCCACTGAGAAAATGTATGTGCGTGATGGAGTGCTGACGGGTGATATTCACATGGCTTTGTTG
CTTGAAGGAAATGCCCATTACCGATGTGACTTCAGAACTACTTACAAAGCTAAGGAGAAGGGTGTCAAGT
TACCAGGCTACCACTTTGTGGACCACTGCATTGAGATTTTAAGCCATGACAAAGATTACAACAAGGTTAA
GCTGTATGAGCATGCTGTTGCTCATTCTGGATTGCCTGACAATGCCAGACGATAAGGTACCCCGGGTCGA
CCTGCAGCCAAGCTTAATTAGCTGAGCTTGGACTCCTGTTGATAGATCCAGTAATGACCTCAGAACTCCA
TCTGGATTTGTTCAGAACGCTCGGTTGCCGCCGGGCGTTTTTTATTGGTGAGAATCCAAGCTAGCTTGGC
GAGATTTTCAGGAGCTAAGGAAGCTAAAATGGAGAAAAAAATCACTGGATATACCACCGTTGATATATCC
CAATGGCATCGTAAAGAACATTTTGAGGCATTTCAGTCAGTTGCTCAATGTACCTATAACCAGACCGTTC
AGCTGGATATTACGGCCTTTTTAAAGACCGTAAAGAAAAATAAGCACAAGTTTTATCCGGCCTTTATTCA
CATTCTTGCCCGCCTGATGAATGCTCATCCGGAATTTCGTATGGCAATGAAAGACGGTGAGCTGGTGATA
TGGGATAGTGTTCACCCTTGTTACACCGTTTTCCATGAGCAAACTGAAACGTTTTCATCGCTCTGGAGTG
AATACCACGACGATTTCCGGCAGTTTCTACACATATATTCGCAAGATGTGGCGTGTTACGGTGAAAACCT
GGCCTATTTCCCTAAAGGGTTTATTGAGAATATGTTTTTCGTCTCAGCCAATCCCTGGGTGAGTTTCACC
AGTTTTGATTTAAACGTGGCCAATATGGACAACTTCTTCGCCCCCGTTTTCACCATGGGCAAATATTATA
CGCAAGGCGACAAGGTGCTGATGCCGCTGGCGATTCAGGTTCATCATGCCGTTTGTGATGGCTTCCATGT
CGGCAGAATGCTTAATGAATTACAACAGTACTGCGATGAGTGGCAGGGCGGGGCGTAATTTTTTTAAGGC
AGTTATTGGTGCCCTTAAACGCCTGGGGTAATGACTCTCTAGCTTGAGGCATCAAATAAAACGAAAGGCT
CAGTCGAAAGACTGGGCCTTTCGTTTTATCTGTTGTTTGTCGGTGAACGCTCTCCTGAGTAGGACAAATC
CGCCCTCTAGAGCTGCCTCGCGCGTTTCGGTGATGACGGTGAAAACCTCTGACACATGCAGCTCCCGGAG
ACGGTCACAGCTTGTCTGTAAGCGGATGCCGGGAGCAGACAAGCCCGTCAGGGCGCGTCAGCGGGTGTTG
GCGGGTGTCGGGGCGCAGCCATGACCCAGTCACGTAGCGATAGCGGAGTGTATACTGGCTTAACTATGCG
GCATCAGAGCAGATTGTACTGAGAGTGCACCATATGCGGTGTGAAATACCGCACAGATGCGTAAGGAGAA
AATACCGCATCAGGCGCTCTTCCGCTTCCTCGCTCACTGACTCGCTGCGCTCGGTCGTTCGGCTGCGGCG
AGCGGTATCAGCTCACTCAAAGGCGGTAATACGGTTATCCACAGAATCAGGGGATAACGCAGGAAAGAAC
ATGTGAGCAAAAGGCCAGCAAAAGGCCAGGAACCGTAAAAAGGCCGCGTTGCTGGCGTTTTTCCATAGGC
TCCGCCCCCCTGACGAGCATCACAAAAATCGACGCTCAAGTCAGAGGTGGCGAAACCCGACAGGACTATA
AAGATACCAGGCGTTTCCCCCTGGAAGCTCCCTCGTGCGCTCTCCTGTTCCGACCCTGCCGCTTACCGGA
TACCTGTCCGCCTTTCTCCCTTCGGGAAGCGTGGCGCTTTCTCATAGCTCACGCTGTAGGTATCTCAGTT
CGGTGTAGGTCGTTCGCTCCAAGCTGGGCTGTGTGCACGAACCCCCCGTTCAGCCCGACCGCTGCGCCTT
ATCCGGTAACTATCGTCTTGAGTCCAACCCGGTAAGACACGACTTATCGCCACTGGCAGCAGCCACTGGT
AACAGGATTAGCAGAGCGAGGTATGTAGGCGGTGCTACAGAGTTCTTGAAGTGGTGGCCTAACTACGGCT
ACACTAGAAGGACAGTATTTGGTATCTGCGCTCTGCTGAAGCCAGTTACCTTCGGAAAAAGAGTTGGTAG
CTCTTGATCCGGCAAACAAACCACCGCTGGTAGCGGTGGTTTTTTTGTTTGCAAGCAGCAGATTACGCGC
AGAAAAAAAGGATCTCAAGAAGATCCTTTGATCTTTTCTACGGGGTCTGACGCTCAGTGGAACGAAAACT
CACGTTAAGGGATTTTGGTCATGAGATTATCAAAAAGGATCTTCACCTAGATCCTTTTAAATTAAAAATG
AAGTTTTAAATCAATCTAAAGTATATATGAGTAAACTTGGTCTGACAGTTACCAATGCTTAATCAGTGAG
GCACCTATCTCAGCGATCTGTCTATTTCGTTCATCCATAGTTGCCTGACTCCCCGTCGTGTAGATAACTA
CGATACGGGAGGGCTTACCATCTGGCCCCAGTGCTGCAATGATACCGCGAGACCCACGCTCACCGGCTCC
AGATTTATCAGCAATAAACCAGCCAGCCGGAAGGGCCGAGCGCAGAAGTGGTCCTGCAACTTTATCCGCC
TCCATCCAGTCTATTAATTGTTGCCGGGAAGCTAGAGTAAGTAGTTCGCCAGTTAATAGTTTGCGCAACG
TTGTTGCCATTGCTACAGGCATCGTGGTGTCACGCTCGTCGTTTGGTATGGCTTCATTCAGCTCCGGTTC
CCAACGATCAAGGCGAGTTACATGATCCCCCATGTTGTGCAAAAAAGCGGTTAGCTCCTTCGGTCCTCCG
ATCGTTGTCAGAAGTAAGTTGGCCGCAGTGTTATCACTCATGGTTATGGCAGCACTGCATAATTCTCTTA
CTGTCATGCCATCCGTAAGATGCTTTTCTGTGACTGGTGAGTACTCAACCAAGTCATTCTGAGAATAGTG
TATGCGGCGACCGAGTTGCTCTTGCCCGGCGTCAATACGGGATAATACCGCGCCACATAGCAGAACTTTA
AAAGTGCTCATCATTGGAAAACGTTCTTCGGGGCGAAAACTCTCAAGGATCTTACCGCTGTTGAGATCCA
GTTCGATGTAACCCACTCGTGCACCCAACTGATCTTCAGCATCTTTTACTTTCACCAGCGTTTCTGGGTG
AGCAAAAACAGGAAGGCAAAATGCCGCAAAAAAGGGAATAAGGGCGACACGGAAATGTTGAATACTCATA
CTCTTCCTTTTTCAATATTATTGAAGCATTTATCAGGGTTATTGTCTCATGAGCGGATACATATTTGAAT
GTATTTAGAAAAATAAACAAATAGGGGTTCCGCGCACATTTCCCCGAAAAGTGCCACCTGACGTCTAAGA
AACCATTATTATCATGACATTAACCTATAAAAATAGGCGTATCACGAGGCCCTTTCGTCTTCACCTCGAG
AAA
Features (pLannotate 1.2.2; 13 found; start..end, strand, type, name):
      1..45      +  promoter       T5 promoter: bacteriophage T5 promoter for E. coli RNA polymerase, with embedded lac operator
     53..69      +  protein_bind   lac operator: The lac repressor binds to the lac operator to inhibit transcription in E. coli. This inhibition can be relieved by adding lactose or isopropyl-β-D-thiogalactopyranoside (IPTG). lac repressor encoded by lacI
    118..135     +  CDS            6xHis: 6xHis affinity tag
    145..825     +  CDS            EosFP: green-to-red photoswitchable fluorescent protein (Wiedenmann et al., 2004)
    871..965     +  terminator     lambda t0 terminator: transcription terminator from phage lambda
    980..1008    +  promoter       cat promoter (fragment): promoter of the E. coli cat gene encoding chloramphenicol acetyltransferase
   1009..1665    +  CDS            cat: CAT_ECOLX - Experimental evidence at protein level: Swiss-Prot protein existence level 1. This enzyme is an effector of chloramphenicol resistance in bacteria. From Escherichia coli. This protein is used as a marker in many commonly used cloning vectors, such as pACYC184.
   1733..1819    +  terminator     rrnB T1 terminator: Escherichia coli rrnB; transcription terminator T1 from the E. coli rrnB gene
   1831..1872    +  CDS            rop (fragment): Rop protein, which maintains plasmids at low copy number; rop
   1974..2114    +  misc_feature   bom: basis of mobility region from pBR322
   2300..2888    -  rep_origin     ori: high-copy-number ColE1/pMB1/pBR322/pUC origin of replication
   3059..3919    -  CDS            AmpR: β-lactamase; bla; confers resistance to ampicillin, carbenicillin, and related antibiotics
   3920..4024    -  promoter       AmpR promoter: bla
