[The description below was written by a language model from this plasmid's Addgene catalogue record and pLannotate feature annotations shown in this document.]
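Description:
pQE32-pr-mEosFP (mEosFP-V69T) is a 4,133 bp bacterial expression plasmid built on the pQE32 backbone for producing the photoconvertible fluorescent protein pr-mEosFP in E. coli. It replicates from a ColE1/pMB1-type origin, with a neighbouring pBR322 bom region and only a fragment of rop; the catalogue lists copy number as unknown. Selection is with ampicillin through the β-lactamase gene and its native promoter. The feature table also annotates a cat coding sequence preceded by a fragment of the cat promoter, a remnant typical of the pQE backbone. Chloramphenicol is not listed as a selection for this plasmid.

The payload is a 681 bp coding sequence for a monomeric variant of EosFP, the green-to-red photoconvertible protein from the stony coral Lobophyllia hemprichii, carrying the V69T substitution that makes it suitable for primed conversion. It was inserted between BamHI and KpnI sites, both retained. Transcription is driven by the bacteriophage T5 promoter, which is recognised by E. coli RNA polymerase. This promoter has an embedded lac operator and is followed by a second one, so expression is repressed by LacI and can be induced with IPTG. No lacI gene is annotated on the plasmid, so the repressor would have to come from the host. A 6xHis tag lies just upstream of the fluorescent protein sequence, positioned to form an N-terminal fusion for metal-affinity purification. The lambda t0 terminator follows the insert, and the rrnB T1 terminator sits downstream of cat. According to the record, the plasmid is used for bacterial expression of this primed-conversion-capable protein, developed in work on engineering photoconvertible proteins for dual-colour fluorescence nanoscopy.
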