Addgene plasmid #99213: pQE32-pr-mEosFP (mEosFP-V69T)
Purpose: Bacterial expression of the primed conversion capable protein pr-mEosFP (mEosFP-V69T).
Depositing lab: Periklis Pantazis. Depositing organization: ETH Zurich (Swiss Federal Institute of Technology). Publication: Rational Engineering of Photoconvertible Fluorescent Proteins for Dual-Color Fluorescence Nanoscopy Enabled by a Triplet-State Mechanism of Primed Conversion. Mohr MA, Kobitski AY, Sabater LR, Nienhaus K, Obara CJ, Lippincott-Schwartz J, Nienhaus GU, Pantazis P. Angew Chem Int Ed Engl. 2017 Jun 29. doi: 10.1002/anie.201706121. PubMed 28661566.
Backbone
  Vector backbone: pQE32
  Backbone size w/o insert (bp): 3452
  Total vector size (bp): 4133
  Vector type: Bacterial Expression
Growth in bacteria
  Bacterial resistance: Ampicillin, 100 μg/mL
  Growth temperature: 37°C
  Growth strain: NEB Turbo
  Copy number: Unknown
Gene/Insert
  Gene/Insert name: pr-mEosFP (alt name: prmEosFP, mEosFP-V69T)
  Species: Lobophyllia hemprichii
  Insert size (bp): 681
  Mutation: monomeric variant with mutation V69T for primed conversion applications
  GenBank ID: AY765217.1
  Promoter: T5
  Cloning method: Restriction Enzyme; 5′ cloning site BamH1 (not destroyed); 3′ cloning site KpnI (not destroyed)
  Sequencing primers: 5′ AGATTCAATTGTGAGCGG; 3′ CCAGATGGAGTTCTGAGG
Terms and licenses: Academic/Nonprofit Terms; Industry Terms: Not Available to Industry
How to cite: pQE32-pr-mEosFP (mEosFP-V69T) was a gift from Periklis Pantazis (Addgene plasmid # 99213 ; http://n2t.net/addgene:99213 ; RRID:Addgene_99213)
